Addgene plasmid #123734: MTK3_019
Purpose: Encodes tamoxifen activated split-dCAS9 (N-Terminal) as a Type 3 part to be used in the MTK system
Depositing lab: Hana El-Samad. Depositing organization: University of California, San Francisco (UCSF). Publication: A Toolkit for Rapid Modular Construction of Biological Circuits in Mammalian Cells. Fonseca JP, Bonny AR, Kumar GR, Ng AH, Town J, Wu QC, Aslankoohi E, Chen SY, Dods G, Harrigan P, Osimiri LC, Kistler AL, El-Samad H. ACS Synth Biol. 2019 Nov 15;8(11):2593-2606. doi: 10.1021/acssynbio.9b00322. Epub 2019 Nov 5. PubMed 31686495.
Backbone
  Vector backbone: MTK0_027
  Vector type: Mammalian Expression
Growth in bacteria
  Bacterial resistance: Chloramphenicol, 25 μg/mL
  Growth temperature: 37°C
  Growth strain: DH5alpha
  Copy number: Unknown
Gene/Insert
  Gene/Insert name: spdCas9(1-204)-ERT2
  Species: Synthetic
  Cloning method: Restriction Enzyme; 5′ cloning site BsmBI (destroyed during cloning); 3′ cloning site BsmBI (destroyed during cloning)
Terms and licenses: Academic/Nonprofit Terms; Industry Terms: Not Available to Industry
Depositor comments: Type 3 parts are generally reserved for coding sequences in the MTK. Part sequence is from 10.1038/ncomms12009 Please visit https://www.biorxiv.org/content/10.1101/506188v2 for BioRxiv preprint
How to cite: MTK3_019 was a gift from Hana El-Samad (Addgene plasmid # 123734 ; http://n2t.net/addgene:123734 ; RRID:Addgene_123734)
