[The description below was written by a language model from this plasmid's Addgene catalogue record and pLannotate feature annotations shown in this document.]
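Description:
MTK3_019 is a small (about 3.3 kb) part-storage plasmid from the Mammalian Toolkit (MTK), a hierarchical modular cloning system for assembling genetic circuits for mammalian cells. It is built on the MTK0_027 part-entry backbone, into which the insert was placed using BsmBI sites that were destroyed during cloning. Although catalogued as a mammalian expression vector, the annotated features show only bacterial maintenance elements around the insert: a high-copy ColE1/pUC-type origin of replication and a chloramphenicol acetyltransferase gene with its own cat promoter, followed by a lambda t0 terminator. No mammalian promoter or polyadenylation signal is annotated, which is consistent with its role as a "Type 3" part; this position in the MTK scheme is generally reserved for coding sequences that are later combined with promoter and terminator parts from other plasmids to form a complete transcription unit.

The payload is a synthetic fusion, spdCas9(1-204)-ERT2. It consists of the N-terminal fragment (residues 1–204) of catalytically inactive Streptococcus pyogenes Cas9, carrying the D10A mutation, joined to ERT2, the mutated ligand-binding domain of the human estrogen receptor that responds to tamoxifen-type ligands rather than endogenous estrogen. This forms one half of a tamoxifen-activated split-dCas9 system. The fragment alone is not expected to be functional, and the ERT2 domain is intended to make its activity dependent on the drug. The matching C-terminal half is not part of this plasmid and would have to come from a separate construct. The part sequence was taken from previously published work, and the construct is meant for building drug-inducible, dCas9-based regulatory circuits in mammalian cells.
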