Features (pLannotate 1.2.2; 6 found; start..end, strand, type, name):
     14..624     +  CDS            dCas9(N) (fragment): N-terminal portion of catalytically inactive Streptococcus pyogenes dCas9 carrying the D10A mutation (Zetsche et al., 2015)
    665..1600    +  CDS            ERT2: mutated ligand-binding domain of the human estrogen receptor (Feil et al., 1997)
   1623..1657    -  terminator     lambda t0 terminator: minimal transcription terminator from phage lambda (Scholtissek and Grosse, 1987)
   1731..2387    -  CDS            cat: CAT_ECOLX - Experimental evidence at protein level: Swiss-Prot protein existence level 1. This enzyme is an effector of chloramphenicol resistance in bacteria. From Escherichia coli. This protein is used as a marker in many commonly used cloning vectors, such as pACYC184.
   2388..2485    -  promoter       cat promoter: promoter of the E. coli cat gene encoding chloramphenicol acetyltransferase
   2569..3157    +  rep_origin     ori: high-copy-number ColE1/pMB1/pBR322/pUC origin of replication
>Addgene plasmid #123734 | MTK3_019 | addgene full sequence | sequence record 248669 | Addgene NGS Result
TCGGTCTCATATGGACAAGAAGTACAGCATCGGCCTGGCCATCGGCACCAACTCTGTGGGCTGGGCCGTG
ATCACCGACGAGTACAAGGTGCCCAGCAAGAAATTCAAGGTGCTGGGCAACACCGACCGGCACAGCATCA
AGAAGAACCTGATCGGAGCCCTGCTGTTCGACAGCGGCGAAACAGCCGAGGCCACCCGGCTGAAGAGAAC
CGCCAGAAGAAGATACACCAGACGGAAGAACCGGATCTGCTATCTGCAAGAGATCTTCAGCAACGAGATG
GCCAAGGTGGACGACAGCTTCTTCCACAGACTGGAAGAGTCCTTCCTGGTGGAAGAGGATAAGAAGCACG
AGCGGCACCCCATCTTCGGCAACATCGTGGACGAGGTGGCCTACCACGAGAAGTACCCCACCATCTACCA
CCTGAGAAAGAAACTGGTGGACAGCACCGACAAGGCCGACCTGCGGCTGATCTATCTGGCCCTGGCCCAC
ATGATCAAGTTCCGGGGCCACTTCCTGATCGAGGGCGACCTGAACCCCGACAACAGCGACGTGGACAAGC
TGTTCATCCAGCTGGTGCAGACCTACAACCAGCTGTTCGAGGAAAACCCCATCAACGCCAGCGGAGGTGG
CGGAAGCGGCGGTGGGGGAAGCCTCGAGCCATCTGCTGGAGACATGAGAGCTGCCAACCTTTGGCCAAGC
CCGCTCATGATCAAACGCTCTAAGAAGAACAGCCTGGCCTTGTCCCTGACGGCCGACCAGATGGTCAGTG
CCTTGTTGGATGCTGAGCCCCCCATACTCTATTCCGAGTATGATCCTACCAGACCCTTCAGTGAAGCTTC
GATGATGGGCTTACTGACCAACCTGGCAGACAGGGAGCTGGTTCACATGATCAACTGGGCGAAGAGGGTG
CCAGGCTTTGTGGATTTGACCCTCCATGATCAGGTCCACCTTCTAGAATGTGCCTGGCTAGAGATCCTGA
TGATTGGTCTAGTCTGGCGCTCCATGGAGCACCCAGTGAAGCTACTGTTTGCTCCTAACTTGCTCTTGGA
CAGGAACCAGGGAAAATGTGTAGAGGGCATGGTGGAGATCTTCGACATGCTGCTGGCTACATCATCTCGG
TTCCGCATGATGAATCTGCAGGGAGAGGAGTTTGTGTGCCTCAAATCTATTATTTTGCTTAATTCTGGAG
TGTACACATTTCTGTCCAGCACCCTGAAGTCTCTGGAAGAGAAGGACCATATCCACCGAGTCCTGGACAA
GATCACAGACACTTTGATCCACCTGATGGCCAAGGCAGGCCTGACCCTGCAGCAGCAGCACCAGCGGCTG
GCCCAGCTCCTCCTCATCCTCTCCCACATCAGGCACATGAGTAACAAAGGCATGGAGCATCTGTACAGCA
TGAAGTGCAAGAACGTGGTGCCCCTCTATGACCTGCTGCTGGAGGCGGCGGACGCCCACCGCCTACATGC
GCCCACTAGCCGTGGAGGGGCATCCGTGGAGGAGACAGACCAAAGCCACTTGGCCACTGCGGGCTCTACT
TCATCGCATTCCTTGCAAAAGTATTACATCACGGGGGAGGCAGAGGGTTTCCCTGCCACAGCTGGATCCT
GAGACCAGACCAATAAAAAACGCCCGGCGGCAACCGAGCGTTCTGAACAAATCCAGATGGAGTTCTGAGG
TCATTACTGGATCTATCAACAGGAGTCCAAGCGAGCTCGATATCAAATTACGCCCCGCCCTGCCACTCAT
CGCAGTACTGTTGTAATTCATTAAGCATTCTGCCGACATGGAAGCCATCACAAACGGCATGATGAACCTG
AATCGCCAGCGGCATCAGCACCTTGTCGCCTTGCGTATAATATTTGCCCATGGTGAAAACGGGGGCGAAG
AAGTTGTCCATATTGGCCACGTTTAAATCAAAACTGGTGAAACTCACCCAGGGATTGGCTGAAACGAAAA
ACATATTCTCAATAAACCCTTTAGGGAAATAGGCCAGGTTTTCACCGTAACACGCCACATCTTGCGAATA
TATGTGTAGAAACTGCCGGAAATCGTCGTGGTATTCACTCCAGAGCGATGAAAACGTTTCAGTTTGCTCA
TGGAAAACGGTGTAACAAGGGTGAACACTATCCCATATCACCAGCTCACCGTCTTTCATTGCCATACGAA
ATTCCGGATGAGCATTCATCAGGCGGGCAAGAATGTGAATAAAGGCCGGATAAAACTTGTGCTTATTTTT
CTTTACGGTCTTTAAAAAGGCCGTAATATCCAGCTGAACGGTCTGGTTATAGGTACATTGAGCAACTGAC
TGAAATGCCTCAAAATGTTCTTTACGATGCCATTGGGATATATCAACGGTGGTATATCCAGTGATTTTTT
TCTCCATTTTAGCTTCCTTAGCTCCTGAAAATCTCGATAACTCAAAAAATACGCCCGGTAGTGATCTTAT
TTCATTATGGTGAAAGTTGGAACCTCTTACGTGCCCGATCAATCATGACCAAAATCCCTTAACGTGAGTT
TTCGTTCCACTGAGCGTCAGACCCCGTAGAAAAGATCAAAGGATCTTCTTGAGATCCTTTTTTTCTGCGC
GTAATCTGCTGCTTGCAAACAAAAAAACCACCGCTACCAGCGGTGGTTTGTTTGCCGGATCAAGAGCTAC
CAACTCTTTTTCCGAAGGTAACTGGCTTCAGCAGAGCGCAGATACCAAATACTGTTCTTCTAGTGTAGCC
GTAGTTAGGCCACCACTTCAAGAACTCTGTAGCACCGCCTACATACCTCGCTCTGCTAATCCTGTTACCA
GTGGCTGCTGCCAGTGGCGATAAGTCGTGTCTTACCGGGTTGGACTCAAGACGATAGTTACCGGATAAGG
CGCAGCGGTCGGGCTGAACGGGGGGTTCGTGCACACAGCCCAGCTTGGAGCGAACGACCTACACCGAACT
GAGATACCTACAGCGTGAGCTATGAGAAAGCGCCACGCTTCCCGAAGGGAGAAAGGCGGACAGGTATCCG
GTAAGCGGCAGGGTCGGAACAGGAGAGCGCACGAGGGAGCTTCCAGGGGGAAACGCCTGGTATCTTTATA
GTCCTGTCGGGTTTCGCCACCTCTGACTTGAGCGTCGATTTTTGTGATGCTCGTCAGGGGGGCGGAGCCT
ATGGAAAAACGCCAGCAACGCGGCCTTTTTACGGTTCCTGGCCTTTTGCTGGCCTTTTGCTCACATGTTC
TTTCCTGCGTTATCCCCTGATTCTGTGGATAACCGTAG
